LOCUS       Exported 7689 bp ds-DNA circular SYN 13-MAY-2021
DEFINITION  Yeast Expression plasmid for SARS-CoV-2 helicase.
ACCESSION   .
VERSION     .
KEYWORDS    pGBW-m4046552
SOURCE      synthetic DNA construct
  ORGANISM  synthetic DNA construct
REFERENCE   1 (bases 1 to 7689)
  TITLE     SARS-CoV-2 protein Yeast expression constructs, tagged, for protein
            expression and/or purification
REFERENCE   2 (bases 1 to 7689)
  AUTHORS   .
  TITLE     Direct Submission
  JOURNAL   Exported May 13, 2021 from SnapGene Server 1.1.58
            http://www.snapgene.com
FEATURES             Location/Qualifiers
     source          1..7689
                     /organism="synthetic DNA construct"
                     /mol_type="other DNA"
     promoter        25..466
                     /gene="S. cerevisiae GAL1"
                     /label=GAL1 promoter
                     /note="inducible promoter, regulated by Gal4"
     protein_bind    25..142
                     /label=UAS
                     /bound_moiety="Gal4"
                     /note="upstream activating sequence mediating
                     Gal4-dependent induction"
     primer_bind     437..460
                     /label=GAL1
                     /note="S. cerevisiae GAL1 promoter, forward primer"
     CDS             2284..2301
                     /codon_start=1
                     /product="thrombin recognition and cleavage site"
                     /label=thrombin site
                     /translation="LVPRGS"
     primer_bind     complement(3444..3462)
                     /label=CYC1
                     /note="CYC1 transcription termination signal, reverse
                     primer"
     CDS             3813..4616
                     /codon_start=1
                     /gene="S. cerevisiae URA3"
                     /product="orotidine-5'-phosphate decarboxylase, required
                     for uracil biosynthesis"
                     /label=URA3
                     /note="yeast auxotrophic marker, counterselectable with
                     5-fluoroorotic acid (5-FOA)"
                     /translation="MSKATYKERAATHPSPVAAKLFNIMHEKQTNLCASLDVRTTKELL
                     ELVEALGPKICLLKTHVDILTDFSMEGTVKPLKALSAKYNFLLFEDRKFADIGNTVKLQ
                     YSAGVYRIAEWADITNAHGVVGPGIVSGLKQAAEEVTKEPRGLLMLAELSCKGSLSTGE
                     YTKGTVDIAKSDKDFVIGFIAQRDMGGRDEGYDWLIMTPGVGLDDKGDALGQQYRTVDD
                     VVSTGSDIIIVGRGLFAKGRDAKVEGERYRKAGWEAYLRRCGQQN"
     rep_origin      4699..5681
                     /label=2u ori
                     /note="yeast 2u plasmid origin of replication"
     terminator      5759..5788
                     /label=T3Te terminator
                     /note="phage T3 early transcription terminator"
     rep_origin      5810..6397
                     /direction=RIGHT
                     /label=ori
                     /note="high-copy-number ColE1/pMB1/pBR322/pUC origin of
                     replication"
     terminator      6409..6436
                     /label=T7Te terminator
                     /note="phage T7 early transcription terminator"
     CDS             complement(6460..6651)
                     /codon_start=1
                     /gene="rop"
                     /product="Rop protein, which maintains plasmids at low copy
                     number"
                     /label=rop
                     /translation="MTKQEKTALNMARFIRSQTLTLLEKLNELDADEQADICESLHDHA
                     DELYRSCLARFGDDGENL"
     CDS             complement(6652..7512)
                     /codon_start=1
                     /gene="bla"
                     /product="beta-lactamase"
                     /label=AmpR
                     /note="confers resistance to ampicillin, carbenicillin, and
                     related antibiotics"
                     /translation="MSIQHFRVALIPFFAAFCLPVFAHPETLVKVKDAEDQLGARVGYI
                     ELDLNSGKILESLRPEERFPMMSTFKVLLCGAVLSRIDAGQEQLGRRIHYSQNDLVEYS
                     PVTEKHLTDGMTVRELCSAAITMSDNTAANLLLATIGGPKELTAFLHNMGDHVTRLDRW
                     EPELNEAIPNDERDTTMPVAMATTLRKLLTGELLTLASRQQLIDWMEADKVAGSLLRSA
                     LPAGWFIADKSGAGERGSRGIIAALGPDGKPSRIVVIYTTGSQATMDERNRQIAEIGAS
                     LIKHW"
     primer_bind     7275..7294
                     /label=Amp-R
                     /note="Ampicillin resistance gene, reverse primer"
     promoter        complement(7513..7615)
                     /label=cat promoter
                     /note="promoter of the E. coli cat gene encoding
                     chloramphenicol acetyltransferase"
     terminator      7616..7647
                     /label=tonB terminator
                     /note="bidirectional E. coli tonB-P14 transcription
                     terminator"
ORIGIN
        1 gcggccgctt gctatattga agtacggatt agaagccgcc gagcgggcga cagccctccg
       61 acggaagact ctcctccgtg cgtcctcgtc ttcaccggtc gcgttcctga aacgcagatg
      121 tgcctcgcgc cgcactgctc cgaacaataa agattctaca atactagctt ttatggttat
      181 gaagaggaaa aattggcagt aacctggccc cacaaacctt caaattaacg aatcaaatta
      241 acaaccatag gatgataatg cgattagttt tttagcctta tttctggggt aattaatcag
      301 cgaagcgatg atttttgatc tattaacaga tatataaatg gaaaagctgc ataaccactt
      361 taactaatac tttcaacatt ttcagtttgt attacttctt attcaaatgt cataaaagta
      421 tcaacaaaaa attgttaata tacctctata ctttaacgtc aaggagaaaa aactataatg
      481 gcagtcggcg cttgtgtatt atgcaactcc cagacgtcgt tgagatgtgg tgcttgtatt
      541 cgtagacctt tcctttgctg taaatgttgc tatgaccacg ttatctcaac ttctcataag
      601 ctagttctga gcgtcaatcc atacgtgtgt aacgcccccg ggtgtgatgt tacagacgtt
      661 acccaattgt acttgggagg tatgtcttac tattgtaagt cccacaagcc acctatatct
      721 tttccattat gcgctaacgg tcaagtcttc ggtttgtaca aaaatacctg tgttggtagt
      781 gataatgtta ccgactttaa cgccattgct acttgtgatt ggactaacgc gggtgattat
      841 atcttggcta acacttgtac cgagaggctt aagttgttcg ccgctgaaac cttaaaggct
      901 acggaagaaa cattcaaatt gagttacggt atcgctactg tcagagaagt tctatctgat
      961 agagaattgc atctctcctg ggaggtgggt aagccaagac caccgttgaa ccggaattac
     1021 gtctttactg gatacagggt tactaagaac tctaaggttc aaattgggga atataccttt
     1081 gaaaagggcg actacggtga cgccgtagtc tatagaggta ccaccactta caaattgaac
     1141 gtcggtgact atttcgtttt aaccagccac acagtgatgc cactgtcagc gccaacatta
     1201 gttccgcaag agcattacgt tagaattact ggtttgtatc caactctaaa tatctctgat
     1261 gaattttcct ccaatgtggc taactaccaa aaagtaggta tgcaaaagta ctctaccttg
     1321 caaggtccac ctggtactgg gaagtcgcac ttcgctatag gtttggcact gtactaccca
     1381 tctgctagaa ttgtttacac ggcatgttct catgctgctg tagacgcctt gtgtgaaaag
     1441 gccttgaaat atttacccat tgataaatgt tcaagaatta tcccagcacg agctcgtgtt
     1501 gaatgtttcg acaagtttaa ggtcaacagc acactagaac aatacgtctt ctgcactgtt
     1561 aatgctttgc cagaaacgac tgctgatatc gtcgtctttg atgaaatctc gatggccact
     1621 aactatgact tatccgtagt taatgctaga cttcgtgcaa agcactacgt ctatattggt
     1681 gatccagctc agctgcctgc accaagaact ttgttaacca agggtacctt ggaaccagaa
     1741 tacttcaact ctgtgtgtcg cctgatgaag acaatcggcc ctgatatgtt cctaggtaca
     1801 tgtagacgtt gtccagctga aattgtggac acggtcagtg ccttggttta cgataacaaa
     1861 ttaaaggcgc ataaggacaa aagcgctcaa tgtttcaaga tgttttacaa gggtgtcatt
     1921 actcacgatg ttagttcggc catcaataga ccccaaatag gtgttgttag agaatttttg
     1981 acaaggaacc cagcatggag aaaggctgtt ttcatatccc catacaattc tcaaaacgcg
     2041 gtagcctcaa aaatcttggg tcttcccact cagaccgttg attcttccca aggaagtgaa
     2101 tatgactacg tgattttcac tcaaaccacc gagactgccc actcttgcaa cgtcaatcgt
     2161 ttcaacgttg ctattacgag agccaaggtt ggcatcttgt gtatcatgtc tgatagagac
     2221 ttgtacgata aattacagtt tacatcctta gaaataccaa gacgaaacgt cgctactttg
     2281 caactcgtgc cgagaggttc taaaatcgag gaaggtaagc tagtcatttg gataaatgga
     2341 gataagggtt acaacggttt ggcagaagta ggcaagaaat ttgaaaagga cacaggtatc
     2401 aaggtgacgg ttgaacatcc agacaagtta gaagaaaaat tccctcaagt tgctgctact
     2461 ggtgatggtc ccgacattat tttctgggcc cacgatcgtt ttggtggata tgctcagtca
     2521 ggtttgctgg ctgagatcac cccagacaag gccttccaag ataaattgta cccattcact
     2581 tgggatgctg tcagatacaa cggtaagctt atagcatatc caattgctgt tgaagcctta
     2641 tcgttgatct acaataagga cttgttacct aacccaccaa agacatggga agaaattcca
     2701 gctttggata aagagctaaa ggccaaggga aaaagcgctt tgatgtttaa cttacaagaa
     2761 ccttatttca cctggccatt aatcgctgct gacggtggtt acgcatttaa atacgaaaac
     2821 ggtaagtatg acattaagga tgtcggcgtt gataatgctg gtgcaaaggc tggtttgacc
     2881 ttcttggttg atttaataaa gaataaacac atgaacgctg acactgacta ctctatcgcc
     2941 gaagccgctt tcaacaaggg tgaaactgct atgaccataa atggtccatg ggcctggagt
     3001 aacattgata cttctaaagt aaactatggt gtcactgttt tgcctacatt caaaggccaa
     3061 ccatccaagc cctttgtcgg tgttctatcc gctggcatca atgctgcttc tccaaacaag
     3121 gagctagcta aagaattttt ggaaaattac ttgttaactg acgaaggttt ggaggccgtt
     3181 aacaaggaca agccattggg tgctgtcgct ttgaaatctt acgaagaaga attggctaag
     3241 gatcccagaa ttgccgctac catggagaac gcccaaaagg gtgaaattat gccaaacatc
     3301 ccacaaatgt cagccttctg gtacgcagtt aggactgccg tgattaatgc tgcttccggt
     3361 agacaaaccg tcgacgaagc attaaaagat gctcaaacgt aaacaggccc cttttccttt
     3421 gtcgatatca tgtaattagt tatgtcacgc ttacattcac gccctcctcc cacatccgct
     3481 ctaaccgaaa aggaaggagt tagacaacct gaagtctagg tccctattta ttttttttaa
     3541 tagttatgtt agtattaaga acgttattta tatttcaaat ttttcttttt tttctgtaca
     3601 aagcggccgc cgaaccacta gtgcactgca gtacacggtt tccttgaaat ttttttgatt
     3661 cggtaatctc cgaacagaag gaagaacgaa ggaaggagca cagacttaga ttggtatata
     3721 tacgcatatg tagtgttgaa gaaacatgaa attgcccagt attcttaacc caactgcaca
     3781 gaacaaaaac gtgcaggaaa cgaagataaa tcatgtcgaa agctacatat aaggaacgtg
     3841 ctgctactca tcctagtcct gttgctgcca agctatttaa tatcatgcac gaaaagcaaa
     3901 caaacttgtg tgcttcattg gatgttcgta ccaccaagga attactggag ttagttgaag
     3961 cattaggtcc caaaatttgt ttactaaaaa cacatgtgga tatcttgact gatttttcca
     4021 tggagggcac agttaagccg ctaaaggcat tatccgccaa gtacaatttt ttactcttcg
     4081 aggacagaaa atttgctgac attggtaata cagtcaaatt gcagtactct gcgggtgtat
     4141 acagaatagc agaatgggca gacattacga atgcacacgg tgtggtgggc ccaggtattg
     4201 ttagcggttt gaagcaggcg gcagaagaag taacaaagga acctagaggc cttttgatgt
     4261 tagcagaatt gtcatgcaag ggctccctat ctactggaga atatactaag ggtactgttg
     4321 acattgcgaa gagcgacaaa gattttgtta tcggctttat tgctcaaaga gacatgggtg
     4381 gaagagatga aggttacgat tggttgatta tgacacccgg tgtgggttta gatgacaagg
     4441 gagatgcatt gggtcaacag tatagaaccg tggatgatgt ggtttctaca ggatctgaca
     4501 ttattattgt tggaagagga ctatttgcaa agggaaggga tgctaaggta gagggtgaac
     4561 gttacagaaa agcaggctgg gaagcatatt tgagaagatg cggccagcaa aactaaaaaa
     4621 ctgtattata agtaaatgca tgtatactaa actcacaaat tagagcttca atttaattat
     4681 atcagttatt acccgagtaa cgaagcatct gtgcttcatt ttgtagaaca aaaatgcaac
     4741 gcgagagcgc taatttttca aacaaagaat ctgagctgca tttttacaga acagaaatgc
     4801 aacgcgaaag cgctatttta ccaacgaaga atctgtgctt catttttgta aaacaaaaat
     4861 gcaacgcgag agcgctaatt tttcaaacaa agaatctgag ctgcattttt acagaacaga
     4921 aatgcaacgc gagagcgcta ttttaccaac aaagaatcta tacttctttt ttgttctaca
     4981 aaaatgcatc ccgagagcgc tatttttcta acaaagcatc ttagattact ttttttctcc
     5041 tttgtgcgct ctataatgca gtctcttgat aactttttgc actgtaggtc cgttaaggtt
     5101 agaagaaggc tactttggtg tctattttct cttccataaa aaaagcctga ctccacttcc
     5161 cgcgtttact gattactagc gaagctgcgg gtgcattttt tcaagataaa ggcatccccg
     5221 attatattct ataccgatgt ggattgcgca tactttgtga acagaaagtg atagcgttga
     5281 tgattcttca ttggtcagaa aattatgaac ggtttcttct attttgtctc tatatactac
     5341 gtataggaaa tgtttacatt ttcgtattgt tttcgattca ctctatgaat agttcttact
     5401 acaatttttt tgtctaaaga gtaatactag agataaacat aaaaaatgta gaggtcgagt
     5461 ttagatgcaa gttcaaggag cgaaaggtgg atgggtaggt tatataggga tatagcacag
     5521 agatatatag caaagagata cttttgagca atgtttgtgg aagcggtatt cgcaatattt
     5581 tagtagctcg ttacagtccg gtgcgttttt ggttttttga aagtgcgtca tcagagcgct
     5641 tttggttttc aaaagcgctc tgaagttcct atactttcta gctagagaat aggaacttcc
     5701 cgagcggccg cgtgttacaa gcttgactcc agcgtaactg gactgcaatc aactcactgg
     5761 ctcaccttca cgggtgggcc tttcttcggt agaaaatcaa aggatcttct tgagatcctt
     5821 tttttctgcg cgtaatctgc tgcttgcaaa caaaaaaacc accgctacca gcggtggttt
     5881 gtttgccgga tcaagagcta ccaactcttt ttccgaggta actggcttca gcagagcgca
     5941 gataccaaat actgttcttc tagtgtagcc gtagttaggc caccacttca agaactctgt
     6001 agcaccgcct acatacctcg ctctgctaat cctgttacca gtggctgctg ccagtggcga
     6061 taagtcgtgt cttaccgggt tggactcaag acgatagtta ccggataagg cgcagcggtc
     6121 gggctgaacg gggggttcgt gcacacagcc cagcttggag cgaacgacct acaccgaact
     6181 gagataccta cagcgtgagc tatgagaaag cgccacgctt cccgaaggga gaaaggcgga
     6241 caggtatccg gtaagcggca gggtcggaac aggagagcgc acgagggagc ttccaggggt
     6301 aaacgcctgg tatctttata gtcctgtcgg gtttcgccac ctctgacttg agcatcgatt
     6361 tttgtgatgc tcgtcagggg ggcggagcct atggaaaaac gccagcaacg cagaaaggcc
     6421 cacccgaagg tgagccaggt gattacattt gggccctcat cagaggtttt caccgtcatc
     6481 accgaaacgc gcgaggcagc tgcggtaaag ctcatcagcg tggtcgtgaa gcgattcaca
     6541 gatgtctgcc tgttcatccg cgtccagctc gttgagtttc tccagaagcg ttaatgtctg
     6601 gcttctgata aagcgggcca tgttaagggc ggttttttcc tgtttggtca cttaccaatg
     6661 cttaatcagt gaggcaccta tctcagcgat ctgtctattt cgttcatcca tagttgcctg
     6721 actccccgtc gtgtagataa ctacgatgcg ggagggctta ccatctggcc ccagtgctgc
     6781 aatgataccg cgagacccac gctcaccggc tccagattta tcagcaataa accagccagc
     6841 cgggagggcc gagcgcagaa gtgatcctgc aactttatcc gcctccatcc agtctattaa
     6901 ttgttgccgg gaagctagag taagtagttc gccagttaat agtttgcgca acgttgttgc
     6961 cattgctaca ggcatcgtgg tgtcacgctc gtcgtttggt atggcttcat tcagctccgg
     7021 ttcccaacga tcaaggcgag ttacatgatc ccccatgttg tgcaaaaaag cggttagctc
     7081 cttcggtcct ccgatcgttg ccagaagtaa gttggccgca gtgttatcac tcatggttat
     7141 ggcagcactg cataattctc ttactgtcat gccatccgtg agatgctttt ctgtgactgg
     7201 tgagtactca accaagtcat tctgagaata gtgtatgcgg cgaccgagtt gctcttgccc
     7261 ggcgtcaata cgggataata ccgcgccaca tagcagaact ttaaaagtgc tcatcattgg
     7321 aaaacgttct tcggggcgta aactctcaag gatcttaccg ctgttgagat ccagttcgat
     7381 gtaacccact cgtgcaccca actgatcttc agcatctttt actttcacca gcgtttctgg
     7441 gtgagcaaaa acaggaaggc aaaatgccgc aaaaaaggga ataagggcga cacggaaatg
     7501 ttgaatactc attttagctt ccttagctcc tgaaaatctc gataactcaa aaaatacgcc
     7561 cggtagtgat cttatttcat tatggtgaaa gttggaacct cttacgtgcc gatcaagtca
     7621 aaagcctccg gtcggaggct tttgactttc tgctatggag gtcaggtatg atttaaatgg
     7681 tcagttaga
//
