[The description below was written by a language model from this plasmid's Addgene catalogue record and the feature table of its GenBank file.]
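Description:
pGBW-m4046552 is an E. coli–yeast shuttle plasmid for galactose-inducible expression of the SARS-CoV-2 helicase in Saccharomyces cerevisiae. The 7,689 bp circular construct is propagated in bacteria through a high-copy ColE1/pUC-type origin and selected with ampicillin. The beta-lactamase gene is annotated as driven by a cat promoter. It is flanked, together with the origin, by short phage T3Te and T7Te terminators and a tonB terminator that insulate these modules from read-through transcription. A rop coding sequence is also annotated next to AmpR, although the catalogue lists the plasmid as high copy. In yeast, the 2µ origin supports multicopy episomal maintenance. URA3 provides selection in ura3 auxotrophic strains and can be counterselected with 5-FOA.

The payload is a synthetic helicase open reading frame of about 1.8 kb, derived from the ORF1ab polyprotein and recoded for S. cerevisiae codon usage. It sits downstream of the GAL1 promoter, whose Gal4-binding UAS confers induction by galactose. The catalogue describes a backbone-encoded C-terminal fusion consisting of a cleavable thrombin site followed by maltose-binding protein, which would allow affinity purification and later removal of the tag. The feature table annotates the thrombin site immediately after the region where the insert must lie, but it labels neither the helicase nor the MBP coding sequence. A CYC1 reverse primer site downstream suggests a CYC1 terminator closes the cassette, though none is annotated. The construct belongs to a set of tagged SARS-CoV-2 protein expression plasmids intended for protein production and purification in yeast. The depositor notes that sequencing quality control may not cover the entire plasmid.
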