Addgene plasmid #149013: pGBW-m4046552
Purpose: Yeast Expression plasmid for SARS-CoV-2 helicase
Depositing lab: Ginkgo Bioworks & Benjie Chen. Depositing organization: Ginkgo Bioworks.
Backbone
  Vector backbone: AmpR; 2u URA3
  Backbone size w/o insert (bp): 4078
  Vector type: Yeast Expression
  Selectable markers: URA3
Growth in bacteria
  Bacterial resistance: Ampicillin, 100 μg/mL
  Growth temperature: 37°C
  Growth strain: DH5alpha
  Copy number: High Copy
Gene/Insert
  Gene/Insert name: SARS-CoV-2 helicase
  Species: S. cerevisiae (budding yeast); Severe acute respiratory syndrome coronavirus 2
  Insert size (bp): 1802
  Mutation: Saccharomyces cerevisiae recode 1
  Entrez Gene: ORF1ab (a.k.a. GU280_gp01)
  Promoter: pGAL1
  Tag / fusion protein: Cleavable thrombin;MBP (C terminal on backbone)
  Cloning method: Unknown
Resource information
  A portion of this plasmid was derived from a plasmid made by: GinkgoBioworks
Depositor comments: NCBI Reference Sequence: YP_009725308.1. Created by gene synthesis with Not1 site. NGS used for QC was performed by Ginkgo and may not fully cover the entire plasmid.
How to cite: pGBW-m4046552 was a gift from Ginkgo Bioworks & Benjie Chen (Addgene plasmid # 149013 ; http://n2t.net/addgene:149013 ; RRID:Addgene_149013)
